>Addgene plasmid #225476 | pcDNA3puro-EGFP-GAPDH-CC | addgene full sequence | sequence record 448630 | Addgene NGS Result
GACGGATCGGGAGATCTCCCGATCCCCTATGGTGCACTCTCAGTACAATCTGCTCTGATGCCGCATAGTT
AAGCCAGTATCTGCTCCCTGCTTGTGTGTTGGAGGTCGCTGAGTAGTGCGCGAGCAAAATTTAAGCTACA
ACAAGGCAAGGCTTGACCGACAATTGCATGAAGAATCTGCTTAGGGTTAGGCGTTTTGCGCTGCTTCGCG
ATGTACGGGCCAGATATACGCGTTGACATTGATTATTGACTAGTTATTAATAGTAATCAATTACGGGGTC
ATTAGTTCATAGCCCATATATGGAGTTCCGCGTTACATAACTTACGGTAAATGGCCCGCCTGGCTGACCG
CCCAACGACCCCCGCCCATTGACGTCAATAATGACGTATGTTCCCATAGTAACGCCAATAGGGACTTTCC
ATTGACGTCAATGGGTGGAGTATTTACGGTAAACTGCCCACTTGGCAGTACATCAAGTGTATCATATGCC
AAGTACGCCCCCTATTGACGTCAATGACGGTAAATGGCCCGCCTGGCATTATGCCCAGTACATGACCTTA
TGGGACTTTCCTACTTGGCAGTACATCTACGTATTAGTCATCGCTATTACCATGGTGATGCGGTTTTGGC
AGTACATCAATGGGCGTGGATAGCGGTTTGACTCACGGGGATTTCCAAGTCTCCACCCCATTGACGTCAA
TGGGAGTTTGTTTTGGCACCAAAATCAACGGGACTTTCCAAAATGTCGTAACAACTCCGCCCCATTGACG
CAAATGGGCGGTAGGCGTGTACGGTGGGAGGTCTATATAAGCAGAGCTCTCTGGCTAACTAGAGAACCCA
CTGCTTACTGGCTTATCGAAATTAATACGACTCACTATAGGGAGACCCAAGCTGGCTAGCAACCATGGTG
AGCAAGGGCGAGGAGCTGTTCACCGGGGTGGTGCCCATCCTGGTCGAGCTGGACGGCGACGTAAACGGCC
ACAAGTTCAGCGTGTCTGGCGAGGGCGAGGGCGATGCCACCTACGGCAAGCTGACCCTGAAGTTCATCTG
CACCACCGGCAAGCTGCCCGTGCCCTGGCCCACCCTCGTGACCACCCTGACCTACGGCGTGCAGTGCTTC
AGCCGCTACCCCGACCACATGAAGCAGCACGACTTCTTCAAGTCCGCCATGCCCGAAGGCTACGTCCAGG
AGCGCACCATCTTCTTCAAGGACGACGGCAACTACAAGACCCGCGCCGAGGTGAAGTTCGAGGGCGACAC
CCTGGTGAACCGCATCGAGCTGAAGGGCATCGACTTCAAGGAGGACGGCAACATCCTGGGGCACAAGCTG
GAGTACAACTACAACAGCCACAACGTCTATATCATGGCCGACAAGCAGAAGAACGGCATCAAGGCGAACT
TCAAGATCCGCCACAACATCGAGGACGGCAGCGTGCAGCTCGCCGACCACTACCAGCAGAACACCCCCAT
CGGCGACGGCCCCGTGCTGCTGCCCGACAACCACTACCTGAGCACCCAGTCCGCCCTGAGCAAAGACCCC
AACGAGAAGCGCGATCACATGGTCCTGCTGGAGTTCGTGACCGCCGCCGGGATCACTCTCGGCATGGACG
AGCTGTACAAGGGGAAGGTGAAGGTCGGAGTCAACGGATTTGGTCGTATTGGGCGCCTGGTCACCAGGGC
TGCTTTTAACTCTGGTAAAGTGGATATTGTTGCCATCAATGACCCCTTCATTGACCTCAACTACATGGTT
TACATGTTCCAATATGATTCCACCCATGGCAAATTCCATGGCACCGTCAAGGCTGAGAACGGGAAGCTTG
TCATCAATGGAAATCCCATCACCATCTTCCAGGAGCGAGATCCCTCCAAAATCAAGTGGGGCGATGCTGG
CGCTGAGTACGTCGTGGAGTCCACTGGCGTCTTCACCACCATGGAGAAGGCTGGGGCTCATTTGCAGGGG
GGAGCCAAAAGGGTCATCATCTCTGCCCCCTCTGCTGACGCCCCCATGTTCGTCATGGGTGTGAACCATG
AGAAGTATGACAACAGCCTCAAGATCATCAGCAATGCCTCCTGCACCACCAACTGCTTAGCACCCCTGGC
CAAGGTCATCCATGACAACTTTGGTATCGTGGAAGGACTCATGACCACAGTCCATGCCATCACTGCCACC
CAGAAGACTGTGGATGGCCCCTCCGGGAAACTGTGGCGTGATGGCCGCGGGGCTCTCCAGAACATCATCC
CTGCCTCTACTGGCGCTGCCAAGGCTGTGGGCAAGGTCATCCCTGAGCTGAACGGGAAGCTCACTGGCAT
GGCCTTCCGTGTCCCCACTGCCAACGTGTCAGTGGTGGACCTGACCTGCCGTCTAGAAAAACCTGCCAAA
TATGATGACATCAAGAAGGTGGTGAAGCAGGCGTCGGAGGGCCCCCTCAAGGGCATCCTGGGCTACACTG
AGCACCAGGTGGTCTCCTCTGACTTCAACAGCGACACCCACTCCTCCACCTTTGACGCTGGGGCTGGCAT
TGCCCTCAACGACCACTTTGTCAAGCTCATTTCCTGGTATGACAACGAATTTGGCTACAGCAACAGGGTG
GTGGACCTCATGGCCCACATGGCCTCCAAGGAGGAACCTGTCAAGCGTGGTAATGACACAGATGTGCGGA
GAAAAGAGAAGGAGAATAGAAAGCTACATATGGAGCTTAAATCTGAACGTGAGAAATTGACCCAGCAGAT
GATCAAGTATCAGAAAGAACTGAATGAAATGCAGGCACAAATAGCTGAAGAGAGCCAGATTCGAATTGAA
CTGCAGATGACATTGGACAGTAAAGACAGTGACATTGAGCAGCTGCGGTCACAACTCCAAGCCTTGCATA
TTGGTCTGGATAGTTCCAGTATAGGCAGTGGACCAGGGGATGCTGAGGCAGATGATGGGTTTCCATAATT
CTGCAGATATCCAGCACAGTGGCGGCCGCTCGAGTCTAGAGGGCCCGTTTAAACCCGCTGATCAGCCTCG
ACTGTGCCTTCTAGTTGCCAGCCATCTGTTGTTTGCCCCTCCCCCGTGCCTTCCTTGACCCTGGAAGGTG
CCACTCCCACTGTCCTTTCCTAATAAAATGAGGAAATTGCATCGCATTGTCTGAGTAGGTGTCATTCTAT
TCTGGGGGGTGGGGTGGGGCAGGACAGCAAGGGGGAGGATTGGGAAGACAATAGCAGGCATGCTGGGGAT
GCGGTGGGCTCTATGGCTTCTGAGGCGGAAAGAACCAGCTGGGGCTCTAGGGGGTATCCCC
[124 nt withheld, positions 3282-3405]
C
[91 nt withheld, positions 3407-3497]
A
[49 nt withheld, positions 3499-3547]
CCTTTGACGTTGGAGTCCACGTTCTTT
[37 nt withheld, positions 3575-3611]
ACCCTATCTCGGTCTATTCTTTTGATTTATAAGGGATTTTGCCGATTTCGGCCTATTGGTTAAAAAATGA
GCTGATTTAACAAAAATTTAACGCGAATTAATTCTGTGGAATGTGTGTCAGTTAGGGTGTGGAAAGTCCC
CAGGCTCCCCAGCAGGCAGAAGTATGCAAAGCATGCATCTCAATTAGTCAGCAACCAGGTGTGGAAAGTC
CCCAGGCTCCCCAGCAGGCAGAAGTATGCAAAGCATGCATCTCAATTAGTCAGCAACCATAGTCCCGCCC
CTAACTCCGCCCATCCCGCCCCTAACTCCGCCCAGTTCCGCCCATTCTCCGCCCCATGGCTGACTAATTT
TTTTTATTTATGCAGAGGCCGAGGCCGCCTCTGCCTCTGAGCTATTCCAGAAGTAGTGAGGAGGCTTTTT
TGGAGGCCTAGGCTTTTGCAAAAAGCTCCCAACCATGACCGAGTACAAGCCCACGGTGCGCCTCGCCACC
CGCGACGACGTCCCCAGGGCCGTACGCACCCTCGCCGCCGCGTTCGCCGACTACCCCGCCACGCGCCACA
CCGTCGATCCGGACCGCCACATCGAGCGGGTCACCGAGCTGCAAGAACTCTTCCTCACGCGCGTCGGGCT
CGACATCGGCAAGGTGTGGGTCGCGGACGACGGCGCCGCGGTGGCGGTCTGGACCACGCCGGAGAGCGTC
GAAGCGGGGGCGGTGTTCGCCGAGATCGGCCCGCGCATGGCCGAGTTGAGCGGTTCCCGGCTGGCCGCGC
AGCAACAGATGGAAGGCCTCCTGGCGCCGCACCGGCCCAAGGAGCCCGCGTGGTTCCTGGCCACCGTCGG
CGTCTCGCCCGACCACCAGGGCAAGGGTCTGGGCAGCGCCGTCGTGCTCCCCGGAGTGGAGGCGGCCGAG
CGCGCCGGGGTGCCCGCCTTCCTGGAGACCTCCGCGCCCCGCAACCTCCCCTTCTACGAGCGGCTCGGCT
TCACCGTCACCGCCGACGTCGAGGTGCCCGAAGGACCGCGCACCTGGTGCATGACCCGCAAGCCCGGTGC
CTGAGCGGGACTCTGGGGTTCGAAATGACCGACCAAGCGACGCCCAACCTGCCATCACGAGATTTCGATT
CCACCGCCGCCTTCTATGAAAGGTTGGGCTTCGGAATCGTTTTCCGGGACGCCGGCTGGATGATCCTCCA
GCGCGGGGATCTCATGCTGGAGTTCTTCGCCCACCCCAACTTGTTTATTGCAGCTTATAATGGTTACAAA
TAAAGCAATAGCATCACAAATTTCACAAATAAAGCATTTTTTTCACTGCATTCTAGTTGTGGTTTGTCCA
AACTCATCAATGTATCTTATCATGTCTGTATACCGTCGACCTCTAGCTAGAGCTTGGCGTAATCATGGTC
ATAGCTGTTTCCTGTGTGAAATTGTTATCCGCTCACAATTCCACACAACATACGAGCCGGAAGCATAAAG
TGTAAAGCCTGGGGTGCCTAATGAGTGAGCTAACTCACATTAATTGCGTTGCGCTCACTGCCCGCTTTCC
AGTCGGGAAACCTGTCGTGCCAGCTGCATTAATGAATCGGCCAACGCGCGGGGAGAGGCGGTTTGCGTAT
TGGGCGCTCTTCCGCTTCCTCGCTCACTGACTCGCTGCGCTCGGTCGTTCGGCTGCGGCGAGCGGTATCA
GCTCACTCAAAGGCGGTAATACGGTTATCCACAGAATCAGGGGATAACGCAGGAAAGAACATGTGAGCAA
AAGGCCAGCAAAAGGCCAGGAACCGTAAAAAGGCCGCGTTGCTGGCGTTTTTCCATAGGCTCCGCCCCCC
TGACGAGCATCACAAAAATCGACGCTCAAGTCAGAGGTGGCGAAACCCGACAGGACTATAAAGATACCAG
GCGTTTCCCCCTGGAAGCTCCCTCGTGCGCTCTCCTGTTCCGACCCTGCCGCTTACCGGATACCTGTCCG
CCTTTCTCCCTTCGGGAAGCGTGGCGCTTTCTCATAGCTCACGCTGTAGGTATCTCAGTTCGGTGTAGGT
CGTTCGCTCCAAGCTGGGCTGTGTGCACGAACCCCCCGTTCAGCCCGACCGCTGCGCCTTATCCGGTAAC
TATCGTCTTGAGTCCAACCCGGTAAGACACGACTTATCGCCACTGGCAGCAGCCACTGGTAACAGGATTA
GCAGAGCGAGGTATGTAGGCGGTGCTACAGAGTTCTTGAAGTGGTGGCCTAACTACGGCTACACTAGAAG
AACAGTATTTGGTATCTGCGCTCTGCTGAAGCCAGTTACCTTCGGAAAAAGAGTTGGTAGCTCTTGATCC
GGCAAACAAACCACCGCTGGTAGCGGTGGTTTTTTTGTTTGCAAGCAGCAGATTACGCGCAGAAAAAAAG
GATCTCAAGAAGATCCTTTGATCTTTTCTACGGGGTCTGACGCTCAGTGGAACGAAAACTCACGTTAAGG
GATTTTGGTCATGAGATTATCAAAAAGGATCTTCACCTAGATCCTTTTAAATTAAAAATGAAGTTTTAAA
TCAATCTAAAGTATATATGAGTAAACTTGGTCTGACAGTTACCAATGCTTAATCAGTGAGGCACCTATCT
CAGCGATCTGTCTATTTCGTTCATCCATAGTTGCCTGACTCCCCGTCGTGTAGATAACTACGATACGGGA
GGGCTTACCATCTGGCCCCAGTGCTGCAATGATACCGCGAGACCCACGCTCACCGGCTCCAGATTTATCA
GCAATAAACCAGCCAGCCGGAAGGGCCGAGCGCAGAAGTGGTCCTGCAACTTTATCCGCCTCCATCCAGT
CTATTAATTGTTGCCGGGAAGCTAGAGTAAGTAGTTCGCCAGTTAATAGTTTGCGCAACGTTGTTGCCAT
TGCTACAGGCATCGTGGTGTCACGCTCGTCGTTTGGTATGGCTTCATTCAGCTCCGGTTCCCAACGATCA
AGGCGAGTTACATGATCCCCCATGTTGTGCAAAAAAGCGGTTAGCTCCTTCGGTCCTCCGATCGTTGTCA
GAAGTAAGTTGGCCGCAGTGTTATCACTCATGGTTATGGCAGCACTGCATAATTCTCTTACTGTCATGCC
ATCCGTAAGATGCTTTTCTGTGACTGGTGAGTACTCAACCAAGTCATTCTGAGAATAGTGTATGCGGCGA
CCGAGTTGCTCTTGCCCGGCGTCAATACGGGATAATACCGCGCCACATAGCAGAACTTTAAAAGTGCTCA
TCATTGGAAAACGTTCTTCGGGGCGAAAACTCTCAAGGATCTTACCGCTGTTGAGATCCAGTTCGATGTA
ACCCACTCGTGCACCCAACTGATCTTCAGCATCTTTTACTTTCACCAGCGTTTCTGGGTGAGCAAAAACA
GGAAGGCAAAATGCCGCAAAAAAGGGAATAAGGGCGACACGGAAATGTTGAATACTCATACTCTTCCTTT
TTCAATATTATTGAAGCATTTATCAGGGTTATTGTCTCATGAGCGGATACATATTTGAATGTATTTAGAA
AAATAAACAAATAGGGGTTCCGCGCACATTTCCCCGAAAAGTGCCACCTGACGTC
Features (pLannotate 1.2.2; 22 found; start..end, strand, type, name):
     28..80      -  misc_feature   bom (fragment): basis of mobility region from pBR322
    235..614     +  enhancer       CMV enhancer: human cytomegalovirus immediate early enhancer
    615..818     +  promoter       CMV promoter: human cytomegalovirus (CMV) immediate early promoter
    814..847     +  LTR            5' LTR (truncated) (fragment): truncated 5' long terminal repeat (LTR) from HIV-1
    863..881     +  promoter       T7 promoter: promoter for bacteriophage T7 RNA polymerase
    905..1621    +  CDS            EGFP: EGFP is a basic (constitutively fluorescent) green fluorescent protein published in 1996, derived from Aequorea victoria. It is reported to be a rapidly-maturing weak dimer with moderate acid sensitivity.
   1622..2623    +  CDS            GAPDH: G3P_HUMAN - Also known as GAPD From Homo sapiens (Human).
   2591..2935    +  CDS            ROCK2 (fragment): ROCK2_HUMAN - Also known as KIAA0619. Experimental evidence at protein level: Swiss-Prot protein existence level 1. Protein kinase which is a key regulator of actin cytoskeleton and cell polarity. Involved in regulation of smooth muscle contraction, actin cytoskeleton organization, stress fiber and focal adhesion formation, neurite retraction, cell adhesion and motility via phosphorylation of ADD1, BRCA2, CNN1, EZR, DPYSL2, EP300, MSN, MYL9/MLC2, NPM1, RDX, PPP1R12A and VIM. Phosphorylates SORL1 and IRF4. Acts as a negative regulator of VEGF-induced angiogenic endothelial cell activation. Posi
   3012..3236    +  polyA_signal   bGH poly(A) signal: bovine growth hormone polyadenylation signal
   3240..3261    +  promoter       SV40 promoter (fragment): SV40 enhancer and early promoter
   3282..3710    +  rep_origin     f1 ori (sequence partly withheld): f1 bacteriophage origin of replication; arrow indicates direction of (+) strand synthesis
   3724..4053    +  promoter       SV40 promoter: SV40 enhancer and early promoter
   4066..4665    +  CDS            PuroR: puromycin N-acetyltransferase; pac from Streptomyces alboniger; confers resistance to puromycin
   4686..4844    +  CDS            ble (fragment): BLE_KLEPN - Experimental evidence at protein level: Swiss-Prot protein existence level 1. Binding protein with a strong affinity to the bleomycin family of antibiotics. Binds to CL990; an antimitotic-antibiotic compound. From Klebsiella pneumoniae.
   4839..4960    +  polyA_signal   SV40 poly(A) signal: SV40 polyadenylation signal
   5033..5049    -  protein_bind   lac operator: The lac repressor binds to the lac operator to inhibit transcription in E. coli. This inhibition can be relieved by adding lactose or isopropyl-β-D-thiogalactopyranoside (IPTG). lac repressor encoded by lacI
   5057..5087    -  promoter       lac promoter: promoter for the E. coli lac operon
   5102..5123    -  protein_bind   CAP binding site: CAP binding activates transcription in the presence of cAMP. E. coli catabolite activator protein
   5136..5228    -  CDS            lacI (fragment): lac repressor; lacI; The lac repressor binds to the lac operator to inhibit transcription in E. coli. This inhibition can be relieved by adding lactose or isopropyl-β-D-thiogalactopyranoside (IPTG).
   5411..5999    -  rep_origin     ori: high-copy-number ColE1/pMB1/pBR322/pUC origin of replication
   6170..7030    -  CDS            AmpR: β-lactamase; bla; confers resistance to ampicillin, carbenicillin, and related antibiotics
   7031..7135    -  promoter       AmpR promoter: bla
