[The description below was written by a language model from this plasmid's Addgene catalogue record and pLannotate feature annotations shown in this document.]
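Description:
pcDNA3puro-EGFP-GAPDH-CC is a 7,166-nt mammalian expression plasmid built on a pcDNA3-puro backbone, a pcDNA3 derivative carrying a puromycin marker. In E. coli it is maintained at high copy through a ColE1/pUC-type origin and selected with ampicillin via the β-lactamase gene and its own promoter. An f1 phage origin is also present, along with small remnants of lac regulatory sequence (lac promoter, operator, CAP site and a lacI fragment) and a bom fragment that are backbone carry-over. For selection in mammalian cells, an SV40 enhancer/early promoter drives puromycin N-acetyltransferase, terminated by an SV40 polyadenylation signal. A short ble fragment annotated just downstream of PuroR looks like a leftover from the marker region and is not a functional resistance gene.

The payload is a single fusion open reading frame transcribed from the human CMV immediate-early enhancer and promoter and terminated by the bovine growth hormone polyadenylation signal. A T7 promoter sits between the CMV promoter and the coding sequence. The fusion reads, from N to C terminus, mEGFP (annotated as EGFP), human GAPDH, and a fragment of human ROCK2 that the record identifies as its CC2 domain, with the parts assembled by Gibson cloning. The small overlap between the GAPDH and ROCK2 annotations, and a very short HIV-1 LTR hit next to the CMV promoter, are probably artefacts of automated annotation.

The stated purpose is simply to express the mEGFP-GAPDH-CC fusion, giving a fluorescently traceable GAPDH carrying the appended ROCK2 domain. The associated publication concerns the FXR1 network as a signaling scaffold for actomyosin remodeling, but the record does not describe the specific experimental role of this construct.
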