Addgene plasmid #225476: pcDNA3puro-EGFP-GAPDH-CC
Purpose: Express mEGFP-GAPDH-CC fusion
Depositing lab: Christine Mayr. Depositing organization: Memorial Sloan-Kettering Cancer Center. Publication: The FXR1 network acts as signaling scaffold for actomyosin remodeling. Chen X, Fansler MM, Janjoš U, Ule J, Mayr C. Cell. 5 August 2024. doi: 10.1016/j.cell.2024.07.015. PubMed 37961296.
Backbone
  Vector backbone: pcDNA3-puro
  Backbone manufacturer: Mayr Lab
  Vector type: Mammalian Expression
Growth in bacteria
  Bacterial resistance: Ampicillin, 100 μg/mL
  Growth temperature: 37°C
  Growth strain: DH5alpha
  Copy number: High Copy
Gene/Insert
  Gene/Insert name: GAPDH fused with CC2 domain of ROCK2
  Species: H. sapiens (human)
  Entrez Gene: GAPDH (a.k.a. G3PD, GAPD, HEL-S-162eP)
  Promoter: CMV
  Tag / fusion protein: mEGFP (N terminal on insert)
  Cloning method: Gibson Cloning
Terms and licenses: Academic/Nonprofit Terms; Industry Terms: Not Available to Industry
Depositor comments: Please visit https://doi.org/10.1101/2023.11.05.565677 for bioRxiv preprint.
How to cite: pcDNA3puro-EGFP-GAPDH-CC was a gift from Christine Mayr (Addgene plasmid # 225476 ; http://n2t.net/addgene:225476 ; RRID:Addgene_225476)
